Addgene plasmid #76920: PRKG2 gRNA (BRDN0001145745)
Purpose: 3rd generation lentiviral gRNA plasmid targeting human PRKG2
Depositing lab: John Doench & David Root. Depositing organization: Broad Institute. Publication: Optimized sgRNA design to maximize activity and minimize off-target effects of CRISPR-Cas9. Doench JG, Fusi N, Sullender M, Hegde M, Vaimberg EW, Donovan KF, Smith I, Tothova Z, Wilen C, Orchard R, Virgin HW, Listgarten J, Root DE. Nat Biotechnol. 2016 Jan 18. doi: 10.1038/nbt.3437. PubMed 26780180.
Backbone
  Vector backbone: lentiGuide-Puro
  Backbone manufacturer: Zhang Lab (Addgene plasmid # 52963)
  Vector type: Mammalian Expression, Lentiviral, CRISPR
  Selectable markers: Puromycin
Growth in bacteria
  Bacterial resistance: Ampicillin, 100 μg/mL
  Growth temperature: 37°C
  Growth strain: DH5alpha
  Copy number: High Copy
Gene/Insert
  Gene/Insert name: PRKG2 (alt names: PRKG2; NM_001282485.1)
  gRNA/shRNA sequence: GATGTGGTGCATATGCAGGG
  Species: H. sapiens (human)
  Entrez Gene: PRKG2 (a.k.a. PKG2, PRKGR2, cGK2, cGKII)
  Promoter: hU6
  Cloning method: Unknown
  Sequencing primers: 5′ U6-F; 3′ pS2-R
Terms and licenses: Academic/Nonprofit Terms; Industry Terms: Not Available to Industry
Depositor comments: The gRNA was designed to target the following Genbank reference sequence(s): NM_001282485.1,NM_006259.2. Note that this plasmid does NOT contain Cas9. It should be used in conjunction with lentiCas9-Blast (Addgene #52962) or otherwise with cell lines already expressing Cas9. Browse the full kinome gRNA library at http://www.addgene.org/pooled-library/broadgpp-human-kinome/ or visit http://www.broadinstitute.org/rnai/public/ for detailed protocols and information.
How to cite: PRKG2 gRNA (BRDN0001145745) was a gift from John Doench & David Root (Addgene plasmid # 76920 ; http://n2t.net/addgene:76920 ; RRID:Addgene_76920)
