[The description below was written by a language model from this plasmid's Addgene catalogue record and pLannotate feature annotations shown in this document.]
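Description:
PRKG2 gRNA (BRDN0001145745) is a third-generation lentiviral CRISPR guide plasmid built on the lentiGuide-Puro backbone and designed to target human PRKG2, the gene encoding cGMP-dependent protein kinase II. It is one member of a human kinome gRNA collection. In bacteria it is maintained at high copy from a ColE1/pUC-type origin with ampicillin selection through β-lactamase. The backbone also carries an f1 origin, an SV40 origin and remnants of a lac cloning region with flanking T7 and T3 promoters.

The lentiviral transfer cassette begins with an RSV promoter fused to a truncated HIV-1 5' LTR, which makes genomic RNA production Tat-independent. This is followed by the Ψ packaging signal with a partial gag sequence, the Rev response element for nuclear export of the unspliced genome, and a cPPT/CTS element that aids nuclear import. Within this frame, a human U6 RNA polymerase III promoter drives the PRKG2-specific spacer joined to the Streptococcus pyogenes Cas9 guide RNA scaffold. Downstream, the EF-1α core promoter with its intron A expresses puromycin N-acetyltransferase, so transduced mammalian cells can be selected with puromycin. A WPRE enhances transcript expression, and the ΔU3 3' LTR makes the integrated provirus self-inactivating. An SV40 polyadenylation signal follows the LTR.

The plasmid does not encode Cas9. It is therefore meant to be packaged into lentivirus and used in cells that already express Cas9, or together with a separate Cas9 vector, to disrupt PRKG2 in human cells. According to the depositor, the guide was designed against two PRKG2 reference transcripts.
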