Features (pLannotate 1.2.2; 29 found; start..end, strand, type, name):
     14..80      +  CDS            small t antigen (fragment): SV40 (simian virus 40) small t antigen
    106..317     +  promoter       EF-1α core promoter: core promoter for human elongation factor EF-1α
    318..1256    +  intron         EF-1α intron A: intron upstream of the start codon of human EF-1α
   1278..1877    +  CDS            PuroR (fragment): puromycin N-acetyltransferase; pac from Streptomyces; confers resistance to puromycin
   1893..2481    +  misc_feature   WPRE: woodchuck hepatitis virus posttranscriptional regulatory element
   2532..2551    +  misc_feature   cPPT/CTS (fragment): central polypurine tract and central termination sequence of HIV-1
   2553..2786    +  LTR            3' LTR (ΔU3): self-inactivating 3' long terminal repeat (LTR) from HIV-1
   2864..2985    +  polyA_signal   SV40 poly(A) signal: SV40 polyadenylation signal
   3025..3160    +  rep_origin     SV40 ori: SV40 origin of replication
   3181..3199    -  promoter       T7 promoter: promoter for bacteriophage T7 RNA polymerase
   3207..3362    +  CDS            lacZα (fragment): LacZα fragment of β-galactosidase; lacZ fragment
   3367..3795    +  rep_origin     f1 ori (sequence partly withheld): f1 bacteriophage origin of replication; arrow indicates direction of (+) strand synthesis
   3848..3952    +  promoter       AmpR promoter: bla
   3953..4813    +  CDS            AmpR: β-lactamase; bla; confers resistance to ampicillin, carbenicillin, and related antibiotics
   4984..5572    +  rep_origin     ori: high-copy-number ColE1/pMB1/pBR322/pUC origin of replication
   5755..5847    +  CDS            lacI (fragment): lac repressor; lacI; The lac repressor binds to the lac operator to inhibit transcription in E. coli. This inhibition can be relieved by adding lactose or isopropyl-β-D-thiogalactopyranoside (IPTG).
   5860..5881    +  protein_bind   CAP binding site: CAP binding activates transcription in the presence of cAMP. E. coli catabolite activator protein
   5896..5926    +  promoter       lac promoter: promoter for the E. coli lac operon
   5934..5950    +  protein_bind   lac operator: The lac repressor binds to the lac operator to inhibit transcription in E. coli. This inhibition can be relieved by adding lactose or isopropyl-β-D-thiogalactopyranoside (IPTG). lac repressor encoded by lacI
   5995..6013    +  promoter       T3 promoter: promoter for bacteriophage T3 RNA polymerase
   6041..6267    +  promoter       RSV promoter: Rous sarcoma virus enhancer/promoter
   6268..6448    +  LTR            5' LTR (truncated): truncated 5' long terminal repeat (LTR) from HIV-1
   6495..6620    +  misc_feature   HIV-1 Ψ: packaging signal of human immunodeficiency virus type 1
   6604..6967    +  CDS            HIV-1 gag (fragment): gag protein from human immunodeficiency virus 1; gag
   7113..7346    +  misc_feature   RRE: The Rev response element (RRE) of HIV-1 allows for Rev-dependent mRNA export from the nucleus to the cytoplasm.
   7723..7749    +  CDS            Rev (fragment): human immunodeficiency virus 1 (HIV-1) Rev protein; rev; enhances nuclear export of unspliced and incompletely spliced viral mRNAs
   7753..7993    +  promoter       U6 promoter: RNA polymerase III promoter for human U6 snRNA
   8023..8098    +  misc_RNA       gRNA scaffold: guide RNA scaffold for the Streptococcus pyogenes CRISPR/Cas9 system
   8154..8271    +  misc_feature   cPPT/CTS: central polypurine tract and central termination sequence of HIV-1
>Addgene plasmid #76920 | PRKG2 gRNA (BRDN0001145745) | addgene full sequence | sequence record 186764 | Addgene Assembled Sequence
CCCGGGTGCAAAGATGGATAAAGTTTTAAACAGAGAGGAATCTTTGCAGCTAATGGACCTTCTAGGTCTT
GAAAGGAGTGGGAATTGGCTCCGGTGCCCGTCAGTGGGCAGAGCGCACATCGCCCACAGTCCCCGAGAAG
TTGGGGGGAGGGGTCGGCAATTGATCCGGTGCCTAGAGAAGGTGGCGCGGGGTAAACTGGGAAAGTGATG
TCGTGTACTGGCTCCGCCTTTTTCCCGAGGGTGGGGGAGAACCGTATATAAGTGCAGTAGTCGCCGTGAA
CGTTCTTTTTCGCAACGGGTTTGCCGCCAGAACACAGGTAAGTGCCGTGTGTGGTTCCCGCGGGCCTGGC
CTCTTTACGGGTTATGGCCCTTGCGTGCCTTGAATTACTTCCACCTGGCTGCAGTACGTGATTCTTGATC
CCGAGCTTCGGGTTGGAAGTGGGTGGGAGAGTTCGAGGCCTTGCGCTTAAGGAGCCCCTTCGCCTCGTGC
TTGAGTTGAGGCCTGGCCTGGGCGCTGGGGCCGCCGCGTGCGAATCTGGTGGCACCTTCGCGCCTGTCTC
GCTGCTTTCGATAAGTCTCTAGCCATTTAAAATTTTTGATGACCTGCTGCGACGCTTTTTTTCTGGCAAG
ATAGTCTTGTAAATGCGGGCCAAGATCTGCACACTGGTATTTCGGTTTTTGGGGCCGCGGGCGGCGACGG
GGCCCGTGCGTCCCAGCGCACATGTTCGGCGAGGCGGGGCCTGCGAGCGCGGCCACCGAGAATCGGACGG
GGGTAGTCTCAAGCTGGCCGGCCTGCTCTGGTGCCTGGCCTCGCGCCGCCGTGTATCGCCCCGCCCTGGG
CGGCAAGGCTGGCCCGGTCGGCACCAGTTGCGTGAGCGGAAAGATGGCCGCTTCCCGGCCCTGCTGCAGG
GAGCTCAAAATGGAGGACGCGGCGCTCGGGAGAGCGGGCGGGTGAGTCACCCACACAAAGGAAAAGGGCC
TTTCCGTCCTCAGCCGTCGCTTCATGTGACTCCACGGAGTACCGGGCGCCGTCCAGGCACCTCGATTAGT
TCTCGAGCTTTTGGAGTACGTCGTCTTTAGGTTGGGGGGAGGGGTTTTATGCGATGGAGTTTCCCCACAC
TGAGTGGGTGGAGACTGAAGTTAGGCCAGCTTGGCACTTGATGTAATTCTCCTTGGAATTTGCCCTTTTT
GAGTTTGGATCTTGGTTCATTCTCAAGCCTCAGACAGTGGTTCAAAGTTTTTTTCTTCCATTTCAGGTGT
CGTGACGTACGGCCACCATGACCGAGTACAAGCCCACGGTGCGCCTCGCCACCCGCGACGACGTCCCCAG
GGCCGTACGCACCCTCGCCGCCGCGTTCGCCGACTACCCCGCCACGCGCCACACCGTCGATCCGGACCGC
CACATCGAGCGGGTCACCGAGCTGCAAGAACTCTTCCTCACGCGCGTCGGGCTCGACATCGGCAAGGTGT
GGGTCGCGGACGACGGCGCCGCCGTGGCGGTCTGGACCACGCCGGAGAGCGTCGAAGCGGGGGCGGTGTT
CGCCGAGATCGGCCCGCGCATGGCCGAGTTGAGCGGTTCCCGGCTGGCCGCGCAGCAACAGATGGAAGGC
CTCCTGGCGCCGCACCGGCCCAAGGAGCCCGCGTGGTTCCTGGCCACCGTCGGAGTCTCGCCCGACCACC
AGGGCAAGGGTCTGGGCAGCGCCGTCGTGCTCCCCGGAGTGGAGGCGGCCGAGCGCGCCGGGGTGCCCGC
CTTCCTGGAGACCTCCGCGCCCCGCAACCTCCCCTTCTACGAGCGGCTCGGCTTCACCGTCACCGCCGAC
GTCGAGGTGCCCGAAGGACCGCGCACCTGGTGCATGACCCGCAAGCCCGGTGCCTGAACGCGTTAAGTCG
ACAATCAACCTCTGGATTACAAAATTTGTGAAAGATTGACTGGTATTCTTAACTATGTTGCTCCTTTTAC
GCTATGTGGATACGCTGCTTTAATGCCTTTGTATCATGCTATTGCTTCCCGTATGGCTTTCATTTTCTCC
TCCTTGTATAAATCCTGGTTGCTGTCTCTTTATGAGGAGTTGTGGCCCGTTGTCAGGCAACGTGGCGTGG
TGTGCACTGTGTTTGCTGACGCAACCCCCACTGGTTGGGGCATTGCCACCACCTGTCAGCTCCTTTCCGG
GACTTTCGCTTTCCCCCTCCCTATTGCCACGGCGGAACTCATCGCCGCCTGCCTTGCCCGCTGCTGGACA
GGGGCTCGGCTGTTGGGCACTGACAATTCCGTGGTGTTGTCGGGGAAATCATCGTCCTTTCCTTGGCTGC
TCGCCTGTGTTGCCACCTGGATTCTGCGCGGGACGTCCTTCTGCTACGTCCCTTCGGCCCTCAATCCAGC
GGACCTTCCTTCCCGCGGCCTGCTGCCGGCTCTGCGGCCTCTTCCGCGTCTTCGCCTTCGCCCTCAGACG
AGTCGGATCTCCCTTTGGGCCGCCTCCCCGCGTCGACTTTAAGACCAATGACTTACAAGGCAGCTGTAGA
TCTTAGCCACTTTTTAAAAGAAAAGGGGGGACTGGAAGGGCTAATTCACTCCCAACGAAGACAAGATCTG
CTTTTTGCTTGTACTGGGTCTCTCTGGTTAGACCAGATCTGAGCCTGGGAGCTCTCTGGCTAACTAGGGA
ACCCACTGCTTAAGCCTCAATAAAGCTTGCCTTGAGTGCTTCAAGTAGTGTGTGCCCGTCTGTTGTGTGA
CTCTGGTAACTAGAGATCCCTCAGACCCTTTTAGTCAGTGTGGAAAATCTCTAGCAGTACGTATAGTAGT
TCATGTCATCTTATTATTCAGTATTTATAACTTGCAAAGAAATGAATATCAGAGAGTGAGAGGAACTTGT
TTATTGCAGCTTATAATGGTTACAAATAAAGCAATAGCATCACAAATTTCACAAATAAAGCATTTTTTTC
ACTGCATTCTAGTTGTGGTTTGTCCAAACTCATCAATGTATCTTATCATGTCTGGCTCTAGCTATCCCGC
CCCTAACTCCGCCCATCCCGCCCCTAACTCCGCCCAGTTCCGCCCATTCTCCGCCCCATGGCTGACTAAT
TTTTTTTATTTATGCAGAGGCCGAGGCCGCCTCGGCCTCTGAGCTATTCCAGAAGTAGTGAGGAGGCTTT
TTTGGAGGCCTAGGGACGTACCCAATTCGCCCTATAGTGAGTCGTATTACGCGCGCTCACTGGCCGTCGT
TTTACAACGTCGTGACTGGGAAAACCCTGGCGTTACCCAACTTAATCGCCTTGCAGCACATCCCCCTTTC
GCCAGCTGGCGTAATAGCGAAGAGGCCCGCACCGATCGCCCTTCCCAACAGTTGCGCAGCCTGAATGGCG
AATGGG
[124 nt withheld, positions 3367-3490]
C
[91 nt withheld, positions 3492-3582]
A
[49 nt withheld, positions 3584-3632]
CCTTTGACGTTGGAGTCCACGTTCTTT
[37 nt withheld, positions 3660-3696]
ACCCTATCTCGGTCTATTCTTTTGATTTATAAGGGATTTTGCCGATTTCGGCCTATTGGTTAAAAAATGA
GCTGATTTAACAAAAATTTAACGCGAATTTTAACAAAATATTAACGCTTACAATTTAGGTGGCACTTTTC
GGGGAAATGTGCGCGGAACCCCTATTTGTTTATTTTTCTAAATACATTCAAATATGTATCCGCTCATGAG
ACAATAACCCTGATAAATGCTTCAATAATATTGAAAAAGGAAGAGTATGAGTATTCAACATTTCCGTGTC
GCCCTTATTCCCTTTTTTGCGGCATTTTGCCTTCCTGTTTTTGCTCACCCAGAAACGCTGGTGAAAGTAA
AAGATGCTGAAGATCAGTTGGGTGCACGAGTGGGTTACATCGAACTGGATCTCAACAGCGGTAAGATCCT
TGAGAGTTTTCGCCCCGAAGAACGTTTTCCAATGATGAGCACTTTTAAAGTTCTGCTATGTGGCGCGGTA
TTATCCCGTATTGACGCCGGGCAAGAGCAACTCGGTCGCCGCATACACTATTCTCAGAATGACTTGGTTG
AGTACTCACCAGTCACAGAAAAGCATCTTACGGATGGCATGACAGTAAGAGAATTATGCAGTGCTGCCAT
AACCATGAGTGATAACACTGCGGCCAACTTACTTCTGACAACGATCGGAGGACCGAAGGAGCTAACCGCT
TTTTTGCACAACATGGGGGATCATGTAACTCGCCTTGATCGTTGGGAACCGGAGCTGAATGAAGCCATAC
CAAACGACGAGCGTGACACCACGATGCCTGTAGCAATGGCAACAACGTTGCGCAAACTATTAACTGGCGA
ACTACTTACTCTAGCTTCCCGGCAACAATTAATAGACTGGATGGAGGCGGATAAAGTTGCAGGACCACTT
CTGCGCTCGGCCCTTCCGGCTGGCTGGTTTATTGCTGATAAATCTGGAGCCGGTGAGCGTGGGTCTCGCG
GTATCATTGCAGCACTGGGGCCAGATGGTAAGCCCTCCCGTATCGTAGTTATCTACACGACGGGGAGTCA
GGCAACTATGGATGAACGAAATAGACAGATCGCTGAGATAGGTGCCTCACTGATTAAGCATTGGTAACTG
TCAGACCAAGTTTACTCATATATACTTTAGATTGATTTAAAACTTCATTTTTAATTTAAAAGGATCTAGG
TGAAGATCCTTTTTGATAATCTCATGACCAAAATCCCTTAACGTGAGTTTTCGTTCCACTGAGCGTCAGA
CCCCGTAGAAAAGATCAAAGGATCTTCTTGAGATCCTTTTTTTCTGCGCGTAATCTGCTGCTTGCAAACA
AAAAAACCACCGCTACCAGCGGTGGTTTGTTTGCCGGATCAAGAGCTACCAACTCTTTTTCCGAAGGTAA
CTGGCTTCAGCAGAGCGCAGATACCAAATACTGTTCTTCTAGTGTAGCCGTAGTTAGGCCACCACTTCAA
GAACTCTGTAGCACCGCCTACATACCTCGCTCTGCTAATCCTGTTACCAGTGGCTGCTGCCAGTGGCGAT
AAGTCGTGTCTTACCGGGTTGGACTCAAGACGATAGTTACCGGATAAGGCGCAGCGGTCGGGCTGAACGG
GGGGTTCGTGCACACAGCCCAGCTTGGAGCGAACGACCTACACCGAACTGAGATACCTACAGCGTGAGCT
ATGAGAAAGCGCCACGCTTCCCGAAGGGAGAAAGGCGGACAGGTATCCGGTAAGCGGCAGGGTCGGAACA
GGAGAGCGCACGAGGGAGCTTCCAGGGGGAAACGCCTGGTATCTTTATAGTCCTGTCGGGTTTCGCCACC
TCTGACTTGAGCGTCGATTTTTGTGATGCTCGTCAGGGGGGCGGAGCCTATGGAAAAACGCCAGCAACGC
GGCCTTTTTACGGTTCCTGGCCTTTTGCTGGCCTTTTGCTCACATGTTCTTTCCTGCGTTATCCCCTGAT
TCTGTGGATAACCGTATTACCGCCTTTGAGTGAGCTGATACCGCTCGCCGCAGCCGAACGACCGAGCGCA
GCGAGTCAGTGAGCGAGGAAGCGGAAGAGCGCCCAATACGCAAACCGCCTCTCCCCGCGCGTTGGCCGAT
TCATTAATGCAGCTGGCACGACAGGTTTCCCGACTGGAAAGCGGGCAGTGAGCGCAACGCAATTAATGTG
AGTTAGCTCACTCATTAGGCACCCCAGGCTTTACACTTTATGCTTCCGGCTCGTATGTTGTGTGGAATTG
TGAGCGGATAACAATTTCACACAGGAAACAGCTATGACCATGATTACGCCAAGCGCGCAATTAACCCTCA
CTAAAGGGAACAAAAGCTGGAGCTGCAAGCTTAATGTAGTCTTATGCAATACTCTTGTAGTCTTGCAACA
TGGTAACGATGAGTTAGCAACATGCCTTACAAGGAGAGAAAAAGCACCGTGCATGCCGATTGGTGGAAGT
AAGGTGGTACGATCGTGCCTTATTAGGAAGGCAACAGACGGGTCTGACATGGATTGGACGAACCACTGAA
TTGCCGCATTGCAGAGATATTGTATTTAAGTGCCTAGCTCGATACATAAACGGGTCTCTCTGGTTAGACC
AGATCTGAGCCTGGGAGCTCTCTGGCTAACTAGGGAACCCACTGCTTAAGCCTCAATAAAGCTTGCCTTG
AGTGCTTCAAGTAGTGTGTGCCCGTCTGTTGTGTGACTCTGGTAACTAGAGATCCCTCAGACCCTTTTAG
TCAGTGTGGAAAATCTCTAGCAGTGGCGCCCGAACAGGGACTTGAAAGCGAAAGGGAAACCAGAGGAGCT
CTCTCGACGCAGGACTCGGCTTGCTGAAGCGCGCACGGCAAGAGGCGAGGGGCGGCGACTGGTGAGTACG
CCAAAAATTTTGACTAGCGGAGGCTAGAAGGAGAGAGATGGGTGCGAGAGCGTCAGTATTAAGCGGGGGA
GAATTAGATCGCGATGGGAAAAAATTCGGTTAAGGCCAGGGGGAAAGAAAAAATATAAATTAAAACATAT
AGTATGGGCAAGCAGGGAGCTAGAACGATTCGCAGTTAATCCTGGCCTGTTAGAAACATCAGAAGGCTGT
AGACAAATACTGGGACAGCTACAACCATCCCTTCAGACAGGATCAGAAGAACTTAGATCATTATATAATA
CAGTAGCAACCCTCTATTGTGTGCATCAAAGGATAGAGATAAAAGACACCAAGGAAGCTTTAGACAAGAT
AGAGGAAGAGCAAAACAAAAGTAAGACCACCGCACAGCAAGCGGCCGCTGATCTTCAGACCTGGAGGAGG
AGATATGAGGGACAATTGGAGAAGTGAATTATATAAATATAAAGTAGTAAAAATTGAACCATTAGGAGTA
GCACCCACCAAGGCAAAGAGAAGAGTGGTGCAGAGAGAAAAAAGAGCAGTGGGAATAGGAGCTTTGTTCC
TTGGGTTCTTGGGAGCAGCAGGAAGCACTATGGGCGCAGCGTCAATGACGCTGACGGTACAGGCCAGACA
ATTATTGTCTGGTATAGTGCAGCAGCAGAACAATTTGCTGAGGGCTATTGAGGCGCAACAGCATCTGTTG
CAACTCACAGTCTGGGGCATCAAGCAGCTCCAGGCAAGAATCCTGGCTGTGGAAAGATACCTAAAGGATC
AACAGCTCCTGGGGATTTGGGGTTGCTCTGGAAAACTCATTTGCACCACTGCTGTGCCTTGGAATGCTAG
TTGGAGTAATAAATCTCTGGAACAGATTTGGAATCACACGACCTGGATGGAGTGGGACAGAGAAATTAAC
AATTACACAAGCTTAATACACTCCTTAATTGAAGAATCGCAAAACCAGCAAGAAAAGAATGAACAAGAAT
TATTGGAATTAGATAAATGGGCAAGTTTGTGGAATTGGTTTAACATAACAAATTGGCTGTGGTATATAAA
ATTATTCATAATGATAGTAGGAGGCTTGGTAGGTTTAAGAATAGTTTTTGCTGTACTTTCTATAGTGAAT
AGAGTTAGGCAGGGATATTCACCATTATCGTTTCAGACCCACCTCCCAACCCCGAGGGGACCCAGAGAGG
GCCTATTTCCCATGATTCCTTCATATTTGCATATACGATACAAGGCTGTTAGAGAGATAATTAGAATTAA
TTTGACTGTAAACACAAAGATATTAGTACAAAATACGTGACGTAGAAAGTAATAATTTCTTGGGTAGTTT
GCAGTTTTAAAATTATGTTTTAAAATGGACTATCATATGCTTACCGTAACTTGAAAGTATTTCGATTTCT
TGGCTTTATATATCTTGTGGAAAGGACGAAACACCGGATGTGGTGCATATGCAGGGGTTTTAGAGCTAGA
AATAGCAAGTTAAAATAAGGCTAGTCCGTTATCAACTTGAAAAAGTGGCACCGAGTCGGTGCTTTTTTAA
GCTTGGCGTAACTAGATCTTGAGACAAATGGCAGTATTCATCCACAATTTTAAAAGAAAAGGGGGGATTG
GGGGGTACAGTGCAGGGGAAAGAATAGTAGACATAATAGCAACAGACATACAAACTAAAGAATTACAAAA
ACAAATTACAAAAATTCAAAATTTTCGGGTTTATTACAGGGACAGCAGAGATCCACTTTGGCGCCGGCTC
GAGGGGG
