>Addgene plasmid #76920 | PRKG2 gRNA (BRDN0001145745) | depositor partial sequence | sequence record 144380 | Target Sequence
GATGTGGTGCATATGCAGGG
