>Addgene plasmid #76920 | PRKG2 gRNA (BRDN0001145745) | addgene partial sequence | sequence record 186763 | hU6-F
AGAAAGTAATAATTTCTTGGGTAGTTTGCAGTTTTAAAATTATGTTTTAAAATGGACTATCATATGCTTA
CCGTAACTTGAAAGTATTTCGATTTCTTGGCTTTATATATCTTGTGGAAAGGACGAAACACCGGATGTGG
TGCATATGCAGGGGTTTTAGAGCTAGAAATAGCAAGTTAAAATAAGGCTAGTCCGTTATCAACTTGAAAA
AGTGGCACCGAGTCGGTGCTTTTTTAAGCTTGGCGTAACTAGATCTTGAGACAAATGGCAGTATTCATCC
ACAATTTTAAAAGAAAAGGGGGGATTGGGGGGTACAGTGCAGGGGAAAGAATAGTAGACATAATAGCAAC
AGACATACAAACTAAAGAATTACAAAAACAAATTACAAAAATTCAAAATTTTCGGGTTTATTACAGGGAC
AGCAGAGATCCACTTTGGCGCCGGCTCGAGGGGGCCCGGGTGCAAAGATGGATAAAGTTTTAAACAGAGA
GGAATCTTTGCAGCTAATGGACCTTCTAGGTCTTGAAAGGAGTGGGAATTGGCTCCGGTGCCCGTCAGTG
GGCAGAGCGC
